>Addgene plasmid #12669 | pET-21a(+) SurE | depositor partial sequence | sequence record 7396 | Author sequence
ATCCGGATATAGTTCCTCCTTTCAGCAAAAAACCCCTCAAGACCCGTTTAGAGGCCCCAAGGGGTTATGC
TAGTTATTGCTCAGCGGTGGCAGCAGCCAACTCAGCTTCCTTTCGGGCTTTGTTAGCAGCCGGATCTCAG
TGGTGGTGGTGGTGGTGCTCGAGTGCGGCCGCAAGCTTGTCGACGGAGCTCGAATTCGGATCCTCAGTCG
TACACCTCCCTTAACTTCTTCAGACACTGTTCGTTCGTGAGAAAGGGATGTATCGGAGTGATGGAGACGT
ACCCTTCTCTAACCGCCTTGTAGTCAACATCGTCTCTATCGTCGTCTTCGATGACCTCTCCCATCATCCA
GTAGTACTTCTCCCCAAAGGGTGAGACTCTCTCTTCGAAGTAATCGTTCCACCTTCTTCTGCTCTGCCTT
GTGAATCTCCATCCCTTTATCTCACCAGCAGGCACGTTTATGTTCAGCATGGTGAAAGGATCGAGGAGTG
AGAAGTCGAATTCTTTCAGAAAGTCGATCAAAAAACGTGCCGCTCCTTCGAAATCGGGACTCTCGTAGTT
AGCACTCGATATGGCAATCGAAGGAATGTTCATCATGGCACCTTCCATCGCACCCGAGACCGTCCCAGAG
TGGAGAATATCCATGCCCATGTTGGGCCCCCTGTTCACACCACTCACGATGAGATCGACCCTTTTATCCA
TGACCACGTTGTAGGCGAGTTTCACACAGTCCGCGGGCGTTCCTGTAGTGGAGTACGCAACCACCCTCTC
TGAGATGAAAACCTTCTTCATCCAGAGCGGAACGTGTATGGTGATGCTGTGACCAGTTGCGCTCCTCTCT
TTATCGGGAGCCACCACGAACACCTCGTGTTCCTCGGAAAGAAGCTCTGCGAGGACGATGATCCCCTTAG
ACTGTATCCCGTCGGCGTTGGTTACCAGAATTCTCATCATATGTATATCTCCTTCTTAAAGTTAAACAAA
ATTATTTCTAGAGGGGAATTGTTATCCGCTCACAATTCCCCTATAGTGAGTCGTATTAATTTCGCGGGAT
CGAGATCTCGATCCTCTACGCCGGACGCATCGTGGCCGGCATCACCGGCGCCACAGGTGCGGTTGCTGGC
GCCTATATCGCCGACATCACCGATGGGGAAGATCGGGCTCGCCACTTCGGGCTCATGAGCGCTTGTTTCG
GCGTGGGTATGGTGGCAGGCCCCGTGGCCGGGGGACTGTTGGGCGCCATCTCCTTGCATGCACCATTCCT
TGCGGCGGCGGTGCTCAACGGCCTCAACCTACTACTGGGCTGCTTCCTAATGCAGGAGTCGCATAAGGGA
GAGCGTCGAGATCCCGGACACCATCGAATGGCGCAAAACCTTTCGCGGTATGGCATGATAGCGCCCGGAA
GAGAGTCAATTCAGGGTGGTGAATGTGAAACCAGTAACGTTATACGATGTCGCAGAGTATGCCGGTGTCT
CTTATCAGACCGTTTCCCGCGTGGTGAACCAGGCCAGCCACGTTTCTGCGAAAACGCGGGAAAAAGTGGA
AGCGGCGATGGCGGAGCTGAATTACATTCCCAACCGCGTGGCACAACAACTGGCGGGCAAACAGTCGTTG
CTGATTGGCGTTGCCACCTCCAGTCTGGCCCTGCACGCGCCGTCGCAAATTGTCGCGGCGATTAAATCTC
GCGCCGATCAACTGGGTGCCAGCGTGGTGGTGTCGATGGTAGAACGAAGCGGCGTCGAAGCCTGTAAAGC
GGCGGTGCACAATCTTCTCGCGCAACGCGTCAGTGGGCTGATCATTAACTATCCGCTGGATGACCAGGAT
GCCATTGCTGTGGAAGCTGCCTGCACTAATGTTCCGGCGTTATTTCTTGATGTCTCTGACCAGACACCCA
TCAACAGTATTATTTTCTCCCATGAAGACGGTACGCGACTGGGCGTGGAGCATCTGGTCGCATTGGGTCA
CCAGCAAATCGCGCTGTTAGCGGGCCCATTAAGTTCTGTCTCGGCGCGTCTGCGTCTGGCTGGCTGGCAT
AAATATCTCACTCGCAATCAAATTCAGCCGATAGCGGAACGGGAAGGCGACTGGAGTGCCATGTCCGGTT
TTCAACAAACCATGCAAATGCTGAATGAGGGCATCGTTCCCACTGCGATGCTGGTTGCCAACGATCAGAT
GGCGCTGGGCGCAATGCGCGCCATTACCGAGTCCGGGCTGCGCGTTGGTGCGGATATCTCGGTAGTGGGA
TACGACGATACCGAAGACAGCTCATGTTATATCCCGCCGTTAACCACCATCAAACAGGATTTTCGCCTGC
TGGGGCAAACCAGCGTGGACCGCTTGCTGCAACTCTCTCAGGGCCAGGCGGTGAAGGGCAATCAGCTGTT
GCCCGTCTCACTGGTGAAAAGAAAAACCACCCTGGCGCCCAATACGCAAACCGCCTCTCCCCGCGCGTTG
GCCGATTCATTAATGCAGCTGGCACGACAGGTTTCCCGACTGGAAAGCGGGCAGTGAGCGCAACGCAATT
AATGTAAGTTAGCTCACTCATTAGGCACCGGGATCTCGACCGATGCCCTTGAGAGCCTTCAACCCAGTCA
GCTCCTTCCGGTGGGCGCGGGGCATGACTATCGTCGCCGCACTTATGACTGTCTTCTTTATCATGCAACT
CGTAGGACAGGTGCCGGCAGCGCTCTGGGTCATTTTCGGCGAGGACCGCTTTCGCTGGAGCGCGACGATG
ATCGGCCTGTCGCTTGCGGTATTCGGAATCTTGCACGCCCTCGCTCAAGCCTTCGTCACTGGTCCCGCCA
CCAAACGTTTCGGCGAGAAGCAGGCCATTATCGCCGGCATGGCGGCCCCACGGGTGCGCATGATCGTGCT
CCTGTCGTTGAGGACCCGGCTAGGCTGGCGGGGTTGCCTTACTGGTTAGCAGAATGAATCACCGATACGC
GAGCGAACGTGAAGCGACTGCTGCTGCAAAACGTCTGCGACCTGAGCAACAACATGAATGGTCTTCGGTT
TCCGTGTTTCGTAAAGTCTGGAAACGCGGAAGTCAGCGCCCTGCACCATTATGTTCCGGATCTGCATCGC
AGGATGCTGCTGGCTACCCTGTGGAACACCTACATCTGTATTAACGAAGCGCTGGCATTGACCCTGAGTG
ATTTTTCTCTGGTCCCGCCGCATCCATACCGCCAGTTGTTTACCCTCACAACGTTCCAGTAACCGGGCAT
GTTCATCATCAGTAACCCGTATCGTGAGCATCCTCTCTCGTTTCATCGGTATCATTACCCCCATGAACAG
AAATCCCCCTTACACGGAGGCATCAGTGACCAAACAGGAAAAAACCGCCCTTAACATGGCCCGCTTTATC
AGAAGCCAGACATTAACGCTTCTGGAGAAACTCAACGAGCTGGACGCGGATGAACAGGCAGACATCTGTG
AATCGCTTCACGACCACGCTGATGAGCTTTACCGCAGCTGCCTCGCGCGTTTCGGTGATGACGGTGAAAA
CCTCTGACACATGCAGCTCCCGGAGACGGTCACAGCTTGTCTGTAAGCGGATGCCGGGAGCAGACAAGCC
CGTCAGGGCGCGTCAGCGGGTGTTGGCGGGTGTCGGGGCGCAGCCATGACCCAGTCACGTAGCGATAGCG
GAGTGTATACTGGCTTAACTATGCGGCATCAGAGCAGATTGTACTGAGAGTGCACCATATATGCGGTGTG
AAATACCGCACAGATGCGTAAGGAGAAAATACCGCATCAGGCGCTCTTCCGCTTCCTCGCTCACTGACTC
GCTGCGCTCGGTCGTTCGGCTGCGGCGAGCGGTATCAGCTCACTCAAAGGCGGTAATACGGTTATCCACA
GAATCAGGGGATAACGCAGGAAAGAACATGTGAGCAAAAGGCCAGCAAAAGGCCAGGAACCGTAAAAAGG
CCGCGTTGCTGGCGTTTTTCCATAGGCTCCGCCCCCCTGACGAGCATCACAAAAATCGACGCTCAAGTCA
GAGGTGGCGAAACCCGACAGGACTATAAAGATACCAGGCGTTTCCCCCTGGAAGCTCCCTCGTGCGCTCT
CCTGTTCCGACCCTGCCGCTTACCGGATACCTGTCCGCCTTTCTCCCTTCGGGAAGCGTGGCGCTTTCTC
ATAGCTCACGCTGTAGGTATCTCAGTTCGGTGTAGGTCGTTCGCTCCAAGCTGGGCTGTGTGCACGAACC
CCCCGTTCAGCCCGACCGCTGCGCCTTATCCGGTAACTATCGTCTTGAGTCCAACCCGGTAAGACACGAC
TTATCGCCACTGGCAGCAGCCACTGGTAACAGGATTAGCAGAGCGAGGTATGTAGGCGGTGCTACAGAGT
TCTTGAAGTGGTGGCCTAACTACGGCTACACTAGAAGGACAGTATTTGGTATCTGCGCTCTGCTGAAGCC
AGTTACCTTCGGAAAAAGAGTTGGTAGCTCTTGATCCGGCAAACAAACCACCGCTGGTAGCGGTGGTTTT
TTTGTTTGCAAGCAGCAGATTACGCGCAGAAAAAAAGGATCTCAAGAAGATCCTTTGATCTTTTCTACGG
GGTCTGACGCTCAGTGGAACGAAAACTCACGTTAAGGGATTTTGGTCATGAGATTATCAAAAAGGATCTT
CACCTAGATCCTTTTAAATTAAAAATGAAGTTTTAAATCAATCTAAAGTATATATGAGTAAACTTGGTCT
GACAGTTACCAATGCTTAATCAGTGAGGCACCTATCTCAGCGATCTGTCTATTTCGTTCATCCATAGTTG
CCTGACTCCCCGTCGTGTAGATAACTACGATACGGGAGGGCTTACCATCTGGCCCCAGTGCTGCAATGAT
ACCGCGAGACCCACGCTCACCGGCTCCAGATTTATCAGCAATAAACCAGCCAGCCGGAAGGGCCGAGCGC
AGAAGTGGTCCTGCAACTTTATCCGCCTCCATCCAGTCTATTAATTGTTGCCGGGAAGCTAGAGTAAGTA
GTTCGCCAGTTAATAGTTTGCGCAACGTTGTTGCCATTGCTGCAGGCATCGTGGTGTCACGCTCGTCGTT
TGGTATGGCTTCATTCAGCTCCGGTTCCCAACGATCAAGGCGAGTTACATGATCCCCCATGTTGTGCAAA
AAAGCGGTTAGCTCCTTCGGTCCTCCGATCGTTGTCAGAAGTAAGTTGGCCGCAGTGTTATCACTCATGG
TTATGGCAGCACTGCATAATTCTCTTACTGTCATGCCATCCGTAAGATGCTTTTCTGTGACTGGTGAGTA
CTCAACCAAGTCATTCTGAGAATAGTGTATGCGGCGACCGAGTTGCTCTTGCCCGGCGTCAATACGGGAT
AATACCGCGCCACATAGCAGAACTTTAAAAGTGCTCATCATTGGAAAACGTTCTTCGGGGCGAAAACTCT
CAAGGATCTTACCGCTGTTGAGATCCAGTTCGATGTAACCCACTCGTGCACCCAACTGATCTTCAGCATC
TTTTACTTTCACCAGCGTTTCTGGGTGAGCAAAAACAGGAAGGCAAAATGCCGCAAAAAAGGGAATAAGG
GCGACACGGAAATGTTGAATACTCATACTCTTCCTTTTTCAATATTATTGAAGCATTTATCAGGGTTATT
GTCTCATGAGCGGATACATATTTGAATGTATTTAGAAAAATAAACAAATAGGGGTTCCGCGCACATTTCC
CCGAAAAGTGCCACCTGAAATTGTAAACGTTAATATTTTGTTAAAATTCGCGTTAAATTTTTGTTAAATC
AGCTCATTTTTTAACCAATAGGCCGAAATCGGCAAAATCCCTTATAAATCAAAAGAATAGACCGAGATAG
GGT
[37 nt withheld, positions 5814-5850]
AAAGAACGTGGACTCCAACGTCAAAGG
[49 nt withheld, positions 5878-5926]
T
[91 nt withheld, positions 5928-6018]
G
[124 nt withheld, positions 6020-6143]
CCCATTCGCCA
