>Addgene plasmid #12669 | pET-21a(+) SurE | addgene partial sequence | sequence record 19470 | T7 5'-TAATACGACTCACTATAGGG-3'
TCCCCTCTAGAAATAATTTTGTTTAACTTTAAGAAGGAGATATACATATGCGTATTCTGGTAACCAACGA
CGACGGGATACAGTCTAAGGGGATCATCGTCCTCGCAGAGCTTCTTTCCGAGGAACACGAGGTGTTCGTG
GTGGCTCCCGATAAAGAGAGGAGCGCAACTGGTCACAGCATCACCATACACGTTCCGCTCTGGATGAAGA
AGGTTTTCATCTCAGAGAGGGTGGTTGCGTACTCCACTACAGGAACGCCCGCGGACTGTGTGAAACTCGC
CTACAACGTGGTCATGGATAAAAGGGTCGATCTCATCGTGAGTGGTGTGAACAGGGGGCCCAACATGGGC
ATGGATATTCTCCACTCTGGGACGGTCTCGGGTGCGATGGAAGGTGCCATGATGAACATTCCTTCGATTG
CCATATCGAGTGCTAACTACGAGAGTCCCGATTTCGAAGGAGCGGCACGTTTCTTGATCGACTTTCTGAA
AAAATTCGACTTCTCACTCCTCGATCCTTTCACCATGCTGAACATAAACGTGCCTGCTGGTGAGATAAAG
GGATGGAGATTCACAAGGCAGAGCAGAAGAAGGTGGAACGATTACTTCGAAGAGAGAGTCTCACCCTTTG
GGGAGAAGTACTACTGGATGATGGGAGAGGTCATCGAAGACGACGATAGAGACGATGTTGACTACAAGGC
GGTTAGAGAAGGGTACGTCTCCATCACTCCGATACATCCCTTTCTCACGAACGAACAGTGTCTGAA
