[The description below was written by a language model from this plasmid's Addgene catalogue record.]
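Description:
pET-21a(+) SurE is a bacterial expression plasmid built on the pET-21a(+) backbone (5443 bp without insert) and carrying the SurE gene (locus TM1662) from the thermophilic bacterium Thermotoga maritima. The 741 bp insert was placed between the NdeI and BamHI sites of the polylinker, and both sites remain intact. Using NdeI at the 5′ end typically places the insert's own start codon at the vector's translation initiation position, so no N-terminal vector-derived sequence would be expected. The record lists a C-terminal His tag supplied by the backbone, which would allow purification by immobilized metal affinity chromatography. The plasmid confers ampicillin resistance, is recorded as low copy, and is maintained in a cloning strain, DH5alpha.

No feature table accompanies the record, so the regulatory elements are not listed explicitly. The pET-21 series is a standard T7 expression system in which the insert sits downstream of a T7 promoter with a lac operator and upstream of a T7 terminator, consistent with the T7 sequencing primers listed for both ends. Expression in such vectors requires a host that supplies T7 RNA polymerase, usually under IPTG-inducible control, rather than the propagation strain. The associated publication reports the crystal structure and functional analysis of SurE and identifies it as representing a novel phosphatase family, so the construct's evident purpose is recombinant production of His-tagged T. maritima SurE in E. coli for structural and biochemical study.
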