Addgene plasmid #12669: pET-21a(+) SurE
Depositing lab: SeWon Suh. Depositing organization: Seoul National University. Publication: Crystal structure and functional analysis of the SurE protein identify a novel phosphatase family. Lee JY, Kwak JE, Moon J, Eom SH, Liong EC, Pedelacq JD, Berendzen J, Suh SW. Nat Struct Biol. 2001 Sep . 8(9):789-94. 10.1038/nsb0901-789 PubMed 11524683.
Backbone
  Vector backbone: pET-21a(+)
  Backbone size w/o insert (bp): 5443
Growth in bacteria
  Bacterial resistance: Ampicillin, 100 μg/mL
  Growth temperature: 37°C
  Growth strain: DH5alpha
  Copy number: Low Copy
Gene/Insert
  Gene/Insert name: SurE (alt name: TM1662)
  Species: T.maritima
  Insert size (bp): 741
  Entrez Gene: TM1662
  Tag / fusion protein: His (C terminal on backbone)
  Cloning method: Restriction Enzyme; 5′ cloning site NdeI (not destroyed); 3′ cloning site BamHI (not destroyed)
  Sequencing primers: 5′ T7; 3′ T7
Terms and licenses: Academic/Nonprofit Terms; Industry Terms: Not Available to Industry
How to cite: pET-21a(+) SurE was a gift from SeWon Suh (Addgene plasmid # 12669 ; http://n2t.net/addgene:12669 ; RRID:Addgene_12669)
